>Addgene plasmid #225772 | pGLU_69 | addgene full sequence | sequence record 446927 | Addgene NGS Result
GTGACTCAGGTCTCACGTAGCTAAGGCCCGGACTATTCAGTTCCGCAGCCACACGCCGTGTGAAGCTGGA
AGCCCAATCCTTGTAACAATTTGAAAACAGAATGCGACAGATACATACGGATATACCCTTATGCTGTTTG
ACTTTCCTAATTTTGAATTTTGTTGGCGCAGCCTTGCCGTAGGCTATTTTGAATTTTGAATTGGTATTAG
TACCCAATCCCCAGTACCCAATTTAATGTGAGACCGGGATTCACATTGGATACGAGATCCGTAGATTGAT
AAGAGGACACGGAATATCCCAGGCTAGGTGGAGGCTCAGTGATGATAAGTCTGCGATGGTGGATGCATGT
GTCATGGTCATAGCTGTTTCCTGTGTGAAATTGTTATCCGCTCAGAGGGCACAATCCTATTCCGCGCTAT
CCGACAATCTCCAAGACATTAGGTGGAGTTCAGTTCGGCGTATGGCATATGTCGCTGGAAAGAACATGTG
AGCAAAAGGCCAGCAAAAGGCCAGGAACCGTAAAAAGGCCGCGTTGCTGGCGTTTTTCCATAGGCTCCGC
CCCCCTGACGAGCATCACAAAAATCGACGCTCAAGTCAGAGGTGGCGAAACCCGACAGGACTATAAAGAT
ACCAGGCGTTTCCCCCTGGAAGCTCCCTCGTGCGCTCTCCTGTTCCGACCCTGCCGCTTACCGGATACCT
GTCCGCCTTTCTCCCTTCGGGAAGCGTGGCGCTTTCTCATAGCTCACGCTGTAGGTATCTCAGTTCGGTG
TAGGTCGTTCGCTCCAAGCTGGGCTGTGTGCACGAACCCCCCGTTCAGCCCGACCGCTGCGCCTTATCCG
GTAACTATCGTCTTGAGTCCAACCCGGTAAGACACGACTTATCGCCACTGGCAGCAGCCACTGGTAACAG
GATTAGCAGAGCGAGGTATGTAGGCGGTGCTACAGAGTTCTTGAAGTGGTGGCCTAACTACGGCTACACT
AGAAGAACAGTATTTGGTATCTGCGCTCTGCTGAAGCCAGTTACCTTCGGAAAAAGAGTTGGTAGCTCTT
GATCCGGCAAACAAACCACCGCTGGTAGCGGTGGTTTTTTTGTTTGCAAGCAGCAGATTACGCGCAGAAA
AAAAGGATCTCAAGAAGATCCTTTGATCTTTTCTACGGGGTCTGACGCTCTATTCAACAAAGCCGCCGTC
CCGTCAAGTCAGCGTAAATGGGTAGGGGGCTTCAAATCGTCCCCCCATACGATATAAGTTGTTACTAGTG
CTTGGATTCTCACCAATAAAAAACGCCCGGCGGCAACCGAGCGTTCTGAACAAATCCAGATGGAGTTCTG
AGGTCATTACTGGATCTATCAACAGGAGTCCAAGCGAGCTCGATATCAAATTACGCCCCGCCCTGCCACT
CATCGCAGTACTGTTGTAATTCATTAAGCATTCTGCCGACATGGAAGCCATCACAAACGGCATGATGAAC
CTGAATCGCCAGCGGCATCAGCACCTTGTCGCCTTGCGTATAATATTTGCCCATGGTGAAAACGGGGGCG
AAGAAGTTGTCCATATTGGCCACGTTTAAATCAAAACTGGTGAAACTCACCCAGGGATTGGCTGAGACGA
AAAACATATTCTCAATAAACCCTTTAGGGAAATAGGCCAGGTTTTCACCGTAACACGCCACATCTTGCGA
ATATATGTGTAGAAACTGCCGGAAATCGTCGTGGTATTCACTCCAGAGCGATGAAAACGTTTCAGTTTGC
TCATGGAAAACGGTGTAACAAGGGTGAACACTATCCCATATCACCAGCTCACCGTCTTTCATTGCCATAC
GAAATTCCGGATGAGCATTCATCAGGCGGGCAAGAATGTGAATAAAGGCCGGATAAAACTTGTGCTTATT
TTTCTTTACGGTCTTTAAAAAGGCCGTAATATCCAGCTGAACGGTCTGGTTATAGGTACATTGAGCAACT
GACTGAAATGCCTCAAAATGTTCTTTACGATGCCATTGGGATATATCAACGGTGGTATATCCAGTGATTT
TTTTCTCCATTTTAGCTTCCTTAGCTCCTGAAAATCTCGATAACTCAAAAAATACGCCCGGTAGTGATCT
TATTTCATTATGGTGAAAGTTGGAACCTCTTACGTGCCGATCAACGTCTCATTGATACCTGAAACAAAAC
CCATCGTACGGCCAAGGAAGTCTCCAATAACTGTGATCCACCACAAGCGCCAGGGTTTTCCCAGTCACGA
CGTTGTAAAACGACGGCCAGTCATGCATAATCCGCACGCATCTGGAATAAGGAAGTGCCATTCCGCCTGA
CCT
Features (pLannotate 1.2.2; 6 found; start..end, strand, type, name):
    379..394     -  protein_bind   lac operator (fragment): The lac repressor binds to the lac operator to inhibit transcription in E. coli. This inhibition can be relieved by adding lactose or isopropyl-β-D-thiogalactopyranoside (IPTG). lac repressor encoded by lacI
    545..1133    -  rep_origin     ori: high-copy-number ColE1/pMB1/pBR322/pUC origin of replication
   1266..1360    -  terminator     lambda t0 terminator: transcription terminator from phage lambda
   1384..2040    -  CDS            cat: CAT_ECOLX - Experimental evidence at protein level: Swiss-Prot protein existence level 1. This enzyme is an effector of chloramphenicol resistance in bacteria. From Escherichia coli. This protein is used as a marker in many commonly used cloning vectors, such as pACYC184.
   2041..2143    -  promoter       cat promoter: promoter of the E. coli cat gene encoding chloramphenicol acetyltransferase
   2218..2261    -  CDS            lacZα (fragment): LacZα fragment of β-galactosidase; lacZ fragment
