[The description below was written by a language model from this plasmid's Addgene catalogue record and pLannotate feature annotations shown in this document.]
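Description:
pGLU_69 is a small (about 2.3 kb) high-copy synthetic biology plasmid maintained in E. coli DH5alpha, deposited as one member of a part library; its stated purpose is "RS421 library variant 13181". No named backbone is recorded. The annotated scaffold is minimal: a ColE1/pMB1/pUC-type origin of replication provides high-copy propagation, and a chloramphenicol acetyltransferase (cat) gene driven by its native cat promoter and followed by the phage lambda t0 terminator confers chloramphenicol resistance. Short remnants of a lac operator and of the lacZα coding region are also detected. These are only fragments, most likely leftovers of a cloning site, and the record does not indicate functional IPTG regulation or blue/white screening.

The insert is listed as "13181_[abr]", derived from the cyanobacterium Nostoc sp. PCC 7120, with no mutation noted. The automated annotation does not assign any feature to it, so it presumably lies in the unannotated stretches of the sequence, for example the first few hundred bases or the regions flanking the lac-derived fragments. Neither the catalogue fields nor the feature table state what kind of element it is (promoter, regulatory region, coding sequence or other), and the meaning of the "[abr]" suffix is not explained. The associated publication concerns a scalable transposon mutagenesis system for non-model bacteria, which suggests that the plasmid stores a library part used in building or testing such systems. The specific role of variant 13181 is not described in the record.
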