Addgene plasmid #225772: pGLU_69
Purpose: RS421 library variant 13181
Depositing lab: Nili Ostrov. Depositing organization: Cultivarium, Convergent Research. Publication: A scalable transposon mutagenesis system for non-model bacteria. Gilbert C, Leung J, Crits-Christoph A, Kang SC, Esmurria A, Fenn K, Brumwell SL, Martin-Moldes Z, Mendler K, Barnum TP, Nguyen M-A, Lee HH, Ostrov N. bioRxiv 2025.12.22.696024 10.64898/2025.12.22.696024.
Backbone
  Vector backbone: N/A
  Vector type: Synthetic Biology
Growth in bacteria
  Bacterial resistance: Chloramphenicol, 25 μg/mL
  Growth temperature: 37°C
  Growth strain: DH5alpha
  Copy number: High Copy
Gene/Insert
  Gene/Insert name: 13181_[abr]
  Species: Nostoc sp. PCC 7120
  Mutation: N/A
  Cloning method: Other
Terms and licenses: Academic/Nonprofit Terms; Industry Terms: Not Available to Industry
How to cite: pGLU_69 was a gift from Nili Ostrov (Addgene plasmid # 225772 ; http://n2t.net/addgene:225772 ; RRID:Addgene_225772)
